>Addgene plasmid #68842 | pOPTN217-398-EGFP | addgene partial sequence | sequence record 128476 | CMV-F 5'-CGCAAATGGGCGGTAGGCGTG-3'
GAGCTGGTTTAGTGAACCGTCAGATCCGCTAGCGCTACCGGTCGCCACCATGGTGAGCAAGGGCGAGGAG
CTGTTCACCGGGGTGGTGCCCATCCTGGTCGAGCTGGACGGCGACGTAAACGGCCACAAGTTCAGCGTGT
CCGGCGAGGGCGAGGGCGATGCCACCTACGGCAAGCTGACCCTGAAGTTCATCTGCACCACCGGCAAGCT
GCCCGTGCCCTGGCCCACCCTCGTGACCACCCTGACCTACGGCGTGCAGTGCTTCAGCCGCTACCCCGAC
CACATGAAGCAGCACGACTTCTTCAAGTCCGCCATGCCCGAAGGCTACGTCCAGGAGCGCACCATCTTCT
TCAAGGACGACGGCAACTACAAGACCCGCGCCGAGGTGAAGTTCGAGGGCGACACCCTGGTGAACCGCAT
CGAGCTGAAGGGCATCGACTTCAAGGAGGACGGCAACATCCTGGGGCACAAGCTGGAGTACAACTACAAC
AGCCACAACGTCTATATCATGGCCGACAAGCAGAAGAACGGCATCAAGGTGAACTTCAAGATCCGCCACA
ACATCGAGGACGGCAGCGTGCAGCTCGCCGACCACTACCAGCAGAACACCCCCATCGGCGACGGCCCCGT
GCTGCTGCCCGACAACCACTACCTGAGCACCCAGTCCGCCCTGAGCAAAGACCCCAACGAGAAGCGCGAT
CACATGGTCCTGCTGGAGTTCGTGACCGCCGCCGGGATCACTCTCGGCATGGACGAGCTGTACAAGTCCG
GACTCAGATCTGCAGATGGGGCCAAGAATTACTTCGAACATGAGGAGTTAACTGTGAGCCAGCTCCTGCT
GTGC
