>Addgene plasmid #68842 | pOPTN217-398-EGFP | addgene partial sequence | sequence record 128683 | SV40pA-R 5'-GAAATTTGTGATGCTATTGC-3'
CAACAACAATTGCATTCATTTTATGTTTCAGGTTCAGGGGGAGGTGTGGGAGGTTTTTTAAAGCAAGTAA
AACCTCTACAAATGTGGTATGGCTGATTATGATCAGTTATCTAGATCCGGTGGATCCCGGGCCCGCGGTA
CCGTCGACGGTACCCCCGGGAAAGATTTGCTAAGCGTAGTCTGGGACGTCGTATGGGTAAATGATGCAAT
CCATCACGTGAATCTGTAACGTGTCTATGTCAGGCAGAACCTCTCCACACTTGGGGCAGGAATGAATCGG
AATATTCCGCTGTTGCCGCCAGTCCCTGTCCTCAGCTCCTCTTTGAACAAGGTAAGCCTGCTGGTCAGAG
TCACTTGTTCTCGCCCCATGACGACTCTGCATCTCCATCAAGGACTGCCTGCCTCCGTCTTCGAAAGCAT
CATTCTCTTTCAGCAGAACTGCCAGCTGCAATGCCAGTTGCTCCTTTTCCTCATGAATTTTCTCTCTCGC
TGCTCTTTCAGCATGAAAATCAGAACAGTAAACTTCCATCTGAGCCCTGAGGATGGTCATGGTTTCCAGG
TCCTCTTCCTGCTTGGCAATGGTTTGCTTCATTTCATCCATTTGCAGCTGTTTGGAAGCCAGAGCCTTCT
CTGCCAGTTCCAGTTTTTCACTCAGTTCCTTCAGCACTGCCCTGTCCACTTTTTCTGACTCTTTTCTTGT
TAGTTCCTCAATTGTTTTCAATGCATTATTATGTTCTTAAAGAAGCTTGTTGTGTGTCATCTGTAGCACA
GTTAATTTGGACTTTTCATCCTCTGTTTTAGCCTGTTCCATTTTGATTTCTGATAGCATGCTTTCCACTT
GTAGCTCTAACTTT
