[The description below was written by a language model from this plasmid's Addgene catalogue record.]
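Description:
pOPTN217-398-EGFP is a mammalian expression plasmid encoding a truncated fragment of human optineurin (OPTN) fused to EGFP. The insert covers only amino acids 217–398 of the protein and was cloned by restriction digestion between EcoRI and BamHI sites, both of which remain intact. Expression is driven by the CMV promoter, which gives strong constitutive transcription in most transfected mammalian cell lines.

The record is internally inconsistent about the backbone. The purpose statement says the deleted OPTN was inserted into pEGFP-N1, whereas the backbone field lists the Clontech vector pEGFP-C1 (4733 bp without insert) and describes the EGFP tag as N-terminal. The plasmid name, with EGFP after the insert, and the listed sequencing primers (a CMV forward primer and an EGFP-N reverse primer) fit better with an N1-type layout, in which EGFP sits at the C-terminus of the OPTN fragment. The orientation of the fusion should be confirmed by sequence before relying on it.

Either backbone is propagated as a high-copy plasmid in E. coli under kanamycin selection. The same resistance cassette confers neomycin resistance in mammalian cells, so stable transfectants can be selected with G418.

The construct belongs to a set of optineurin mutation and deletion variants, and the depositor points to a separate full-length wild-type OPTN-EGFP plasmid as the reference. It suits transient or stable transfection experiments in which the fluorescent tag is used to compare the expression, localization or cellular effects of this central OPTN region with the wild-type protein. OPTN is also known by aliases including GLC1E and ALS12.
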