Addgene plasmid #68842: pOPTN217-398-EGFP
Purpose: deleted OPTN was inserted into pEGFP-N1 backbone
Depositing lab: Beatrice Yue. Depositing organization: University of Illinois at Chicago. Publication: Effects of mutations and deletions in the human optineurin gene. Turturro S, Shen X, Shyam R, Yue BY, Ying H. Springerplus. 2014 Feb 19;3:99. doi: 10.1186/2193-1801-3-99. eCollection 2014. 845 PubMed 24683533.
Backbone
  Vector backbone: pEGFP-C1
  Backbone manufacturer: Clontech
  Backbone size w/o insert (bp): 4733
  Vector type: Mammalian Expression
  Selectable markers: Neomycin (select with G418)
Growth in bacteria
  Bacterial resistance: Kanamycin, 50 μg/mL
  Growth temperature: 37°C
  Growth strain: DH5alpha
  Copy number: High Copy
Gene/Insert
  Gene/Insert name: optineurin (alt name: OPTN)
  Species: H. sapiens (human)
  Mutation: aa 217-398 only
  Entrez Gene: OPTN (a.k.a. ALS12, FIP2, GLC1E, HIP7, HYPL, NRP, TFIIIA-INTP)
  Promoter: CMV
  Tag / fusion protein: EGFP (N terminal on backbone)
  Cloning method: Restriction Enzyme; 5′ cloning site EcoRI (not destroyed); 3′ cloning site BamHI (not destroyed)
  Sequencing primers: 5′ CMV-F; 3′ EGFP-N
Terms and licenses: Academic/Nonprofit Terms; Industry Terms: Not Available to Industry
Depositor comments: Wild type construct is pOPTN-EGFP (Plasmid #27052)
How to cite: pOPTN217-398-EGFP was a gift from Beatrice Yue (Addgene plasmid # 68842 ; http://n2t.net/addgene:68842 ; RRID:Addgene_68842)
